>Addgene plasmid #178174 | VAPB_Halo_C_allele | addgene full sequence | sequence record 349363 | Addgene NGS Result
GACTCGCTGCGCTCGGTCGTTCGGCTGCGGCGAGCGGTATCAGCTCACTCAAAGGCGGTAATACGGTTAT
CCACAGAATCAGGGGATAACGCAGGAAAGAACATGTGAGCAAAAGGCCAGCAAAAGGCCAGGAACCGTAA
AAAGGCCGCGTTGCTGGCGTTTTTCCATAGGCTCCGCCCCCCTGACGAGCATCACAAAAATCGACGCTCA
AGTCAGAGGTGGCGAAACCCGACAGGACTATAAAGATACCAGGCGTTTCCCCCTGGAAGCTCCCTCGTGC
GCTCTCCTGTTCCGACCCTGCCGCTTACCGGATACCTGTCCGCCTTTCTCCCTTCGGGAAGCGTGGCGCT
TTCTCATAGCTCACGCTGTAGGTATCTCAGTTCGGTGTAGGTCGTTCGCTCCAAGCTGGGCTGTGTGCAC
GAACCCCCCGTTCAGCCCGACCGCTGCGCCTTATCCGGTAACTATCGTCTTGAGTCCAACCCGGTAAGAC
ACGACTTATCGCCACTGGCAGCAGCCACTGGTAACAGGATTAGCAGAGCGAGGTATGTAGGCGGTGCTAC
AGAGTTCTTGAAGTGGTGGCCTAACTACGGCTACACTAGAAGAACAGTATTTGGTATCTGCGCTCTGCTG
AAGCCAGTTACCTTCGGAAAAAGAGTTGGTAGCTCTTGATCCGGCAAACAAACCACCGCTGGTAGCGGTG
GTTTTTTTGTTTGCAAGCAGCAGATTACGCGCAGAAAAAAAGGATCTCAAGAAGATCCTTTGATCTTTTC
TACGGGGTCTGACGCTCAGTGGAACGAAAACTCACGTTAAGGGATTTTGGTCATGAGATTATCAAAAAGG
ATCTTCACCTAGATCCTTTTAAATTAAAAATGAAGTTTTAAATCAATCTAAAGTATATATGAGTAAACTT
GGTCTGACAGTTACCAATGCTTAATCAGTGAGGCACCTATCTCAGCGATCTGTCTATTTCGTTCATCCAT
AGTTGCCTGACTCCCCGTCGTGTAGATAACTACGATACGGGAGGGCTTACCATCTGGCCCCAGTGCTGCA
ATGATACCGCGAGATCCACGCTCACCGGCTCCAGATTTATCAGCAATAAACCAGCCAGCCGGAAGGGCCG
AGCGCAGAAGTGGTCCTGCAACTTTATCCGCCTCCATCCAGTCTATTAATTGTTGCCGGGAAGCTAGAGT
AAGTAGTTCGCCAGTTAATAGTTTGCGCAACGTTGTTGCCATTGCTACAGGCATCGTGGTGTCACGCTCG
TCGTTTGGTATGGCTTCATTCAGCTCCGGTTCCCAACGATCAAGGCGAGTTACATGATCCCCCATGTTGT
GCAAAAAAGCGGTTAGCTCCTTCGGTCCTCCGATCGTTGTCAGAAGTAAGTTGGCCGCAGTGTTATCACT
CATGGTTATGGCAGCACTGCATAATTCTCTTACTGTCATGCCATCCGTAAGATGCTTTTCTGTGACTGGT
GAGTACTCAACCAAGTCATTCTGAGAATAGTGTATGCGGCGACCGAGTTGCTCTTGCCCGGCGTCAATAC
GGGATAATACCGCGCCACATAGCAGAACTTTAAAAGTGCTCATCATTGGAAAACGTTCTTCGGGGCGAAA
ACTCTCAAGGATCTTACCGCTGTTGAGATCCAGTTCGATGTAACCCACTCGTGCACCCAACTGATCTTCA
GCATCTTTTACTTTCACCAGCGTTTCTGGGTGAGCAAAAACAGGAAGGCAAAATGCCGCAAAAAAGGGAA
TAAGGGCGACACGGAAATGTTGAATACTCATACTCTTCCTTTTTCAATATTATTGAAGCATTTATCAGGG
TTATTGTCTCATGAGCGGATACATATTTGAATGTATTTAGAAAAATAAACAAATAGGGGTTCCGCGCACA
TTTCCCCGAAAAGTGCCACCTGACGTCTAAGAAACCATTATTATCATGACATTAACCTATAAAAATAGGC
GTATCACGAGGCCCTTTCGTCTCGCGCGTTTCGGTGATGACGGTGAAAACCTCTGACACATGCAGCTCCC
GGAGACGGTCACAGCTTGTCTGTAAGCGGATGCCGGGAGCAGACAAGCCCGTCAGGGCGCGTCAGCGGGT
GTTGGCGGGTGTCGGGGCTGGCTTAACTATGCGGCATCAGAGCAGATTGTACTGAGAGTGCACCATATGC
GGTGTGAAATACCGCACAGATGCGTAAGGAGAAAATACCGCATCAGGCGCCATTCGCCATTCAGGCTGCG
CAACTGTTGGGAAGGGCGATCGGTGCGGGCCTCTTCGCTATTACGCCAGCTGGCGAAAGGGGGATGTGCT
GCAAGGCGATTAAGTTGGGTAACGCCAGGGTTTTCCCAGTCACGACGTTGTAAAACGACGGCCAGTGAAT
TCGATGTCTGTTGTAACTAGCAGCAGCAAGTGGAATGGATGAAAGAAAAGAGGGGACTGTTTTCTCAGTG
GCTTCAGGCTAGCCCTTTCCCCTCTGTAGCCTGCAGTTTCTCCGTTTGCAAAATGCGGTTGGACCATATC
ATGTCATCCAACACTGGGCATAAACAGCCCATCCCGTTAAGCTGTACAGTTGACTCCCCTTTCTGGTGCC
TTGGCTTGTCTTTGAAATGTGCGTTTGCTCCCGTAGGAAGAAGATGGACTGCGGATGAGGAAGACAGTGC
AGAGCAACAGCCCCATTTCAGCATTAGCCCCAACTGGGAAGGAAGAAGGCCTTAGCACCCGGCTCTTGGC
TCTGGTGGTTTTGTTCTTTATCGTTGGTGTAATTATTGGGAAGATTGCCTTGGGTGGAGGAGGTTCTGGA
GGCGGTGGAAGTGGTGGCGGAGGTAGCGCCGAGATCGGCACCGGCTTTCCCTTCGATCCTCACTACGTGG
AAGTGCTGGGCGAGAGAATGCACTATGTGGACGTGGGCCCCAGAGATGGAACCCCTGTGCTGTTTCTGCA
CGGCAACCCTACCAGCAGCTACGTGTGGCGGAACATCATCCCTCACGTGGCCCCTACACACAGATGTATC
GCCCCTGACCTGATCGGCATGGGCAAGAGCGATAAGCCCGACCTGGGCTACTTCTTCGACGACCACGTGC
GGTTCATGGACGCCTTTATTGAGGCCCTCGGCCTGGAAGAGGTGGTGCTGGTTATTCACGATTGGGGCAG
CGCCCTGGGATTCCACTGGGCCAAGAGAAACCCCGAGAGAGTGAAGGGAATCGCCTTCATGGAATTCATC
AGGCCCATTCCTACCTGGGACGAGTGGCCTGAGTTCGCCAGAGAGACATTCCAGGCCTTCAGAACCACCG
ACGTGGGCAGAAAGCTGATCATCGACCAGAACGTGTTCATCGAGGGCACCCTGCCTATGGGAGTCGTCAG
ACCACTGACCGAGGTGGAAATGGACCACTACAGAGAGCCCTTTCTGAACCCCGTGGACCGGGAACCTCTT
TGGAGATTCCCCAACGAGCTGCCCATTGCCGGCGAGCCTGCTAATATTGTGGCCCTGGTGGAAGAGTACA
TGGACTGGCTGCATCAGAGCCCCGTGCCTAAGCTGCTGTTTTGGGGAACACCCGGCGTGCTGATTCCTCC
TGCTGAAGCTGCCAGACTGGCCAAGAGCCTGCCTAATTGCAAGGCCGTGGATATCGGCCCTGGCCTGAAT
CTGCTGCAAGAGGACAACCCCGATCTGATCGGCTCCGAGATTGCCAGATGGCTGAGCACCCTGGAAATCA
GCGGATAAAGGTAGCATGCACAGGATGGTAAATTGGATTGGTGGATCCACCATATCATGGGATTTAAATT
TATCATAACCATGTGTAAAAAGAAATTAATGTATGATGACATCTCACAGGTCTTGCCTTTAAATTACCCC
TCCCTGCACACACATACACAGATACACACACACAAATATAATGTAACGATCTTTTAGAAAGTTAAAAATG
TATAGTAACTGATTGAGGGGGAAAAGAATGATCTTTATTAATGACAAGGGAAACCATGAGTAATGCCACA
ATGGCATATTGTAAATGTCATTTTAAACATTGGTAGGCCTTGGTACATGATGCTGGATTACCTCTCTTAA
AATGACACCCTTCCTCGCCTGTTGGTGCTGGCCCTTGGGGAGCTGGAGCCCAGCATGCAAGCTTGGCGTA
ATCATGGTCATAGCTGTTTCCTGTGTGAAATTGTTATCCGCTCACAATTCCACACAACATACGAGCCGGA
AGCATAAAGTGTAAAGCCTGGGGTGCCTAATGAGTGAGCTAACTCACATTAATTGCGTTGCGCTCACTGC
CCGCTTTCCAGTCGGGAAACCTGTCGTGCCAGCTGCATTAATGAATCGGCCAACGCGCGGGGAGAGGCGG
TTTGCGTATTGGGCGCTCTTCCGCTTCCTCGCTCACT
Features (pLannotate 1.2.2; 12 found; start..end, strand, type, name):
    162..750     -  rep_origin     ori: high-copy-number ColE1/pMB1/pBR322/pUC origin of replication
    921..1781    -  CDS            AmpR: β-lactamase; bla; confers resistance to ampicillin, carbenicillin, and related antibiotics
   1782..1886    -  promoter       AmpR promoter: bla
   1981..2016    +  CDS            rop (fragment): Rop protein, which maintains plasmids at low copy number; rop
   2118..2217    +  misc_feature   bom (fragment): basis of mobility region from pBR322
   2223..2380    -  CDS            lacZα (fragment): LacZα fragment of β-galactosidase; lacZ fragment
   2633..2782    +  CDS            VAPB (fragment): VAPB_HUMAN - Experimental evidence at protein level: Swiss-Prot protein existence level 1. Participates in the endoplasmic reticulum unfolded protein response (UPR) by inducing ERN1/IRE1 activity. Involved in cellular calcium homeostasis regulation. From Homo sapiens (Human).
   2828..3703    +  CDS            dhaA: DHAA_PSEPV - Experimental evidence at protein level: Swiss-Prot protein existence level 1. Catalyzes hydrolytic cleavage of carbon-halogen bonds in halogenated aliphatic compounds, leading to the formation of the corresponding primary alcohols, halide ions and protons. Has a broad substrate specificity, as it is able to dehalogenate mono- and di- chlorinated and brominated alkanes (up to at least C10), and the two isomers of 1,3-dichloropropene to 3-chloroallyl alcohol; the highest activity was found with 1,2-dibromoethane, while no activity was observed with the analog 1,2-dichloroethane. Fro
   4161..4177    -  protein_bind   lac operator: The lac repressor binds to the lac operator to inhibit transcription in E. coli. This inhibition can be relieved by adding lactose or isopropyl-β-D-thiogalactopyranoside (IPTG). lac repressor encoded by lacI
   4185..4215    -  promoter       lac promoter: promoter for the E. coli lac operon
   4230..4251    -  protein_bind   CAP binding site: CAP binding activates transcription in the presence of cAMP. E. coli catabolite activator protein
   4264..4356    -  CDS            lacI (fragment): lac repressor; lacI; The lac repressor binds to the lac operator to inhibit transcription in E. coli. This inhibition can be relieved by adding lactose or isopropyl-β-D-thiogalactopyranoside (IPTG).
