[The description below was written by a language model from this plasmid's Addgene catalogue record and pLannotate feature annotations shown in this document.]
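Description:
VAPB_Halo_C_allele is a homology-directed repair donor plasmid built on the pUC57-BsaI-Free cloning backbone. It is intended for knocking a HaloTag coding sequence into the endogenous human VAPB locus so that the native protein carries the tag at its C-terminus. The 4,377 nt plasmid is maintained in E. coli at high copy through a ColE1/pUC-type origin and is selected with ampicillin via the β-lactamase gene and its bla promoter. The remaining backbone annotations are short fragments of rop, bom, lacZα and lacI, together with the lac promoter, lac operator and CAP binding site. These are remnants of the pUC cloning region flanking the insert and play no role in the tagging function.

The payload sits between these lac-derived elements. A fragment matching the human VAPB coding sequence lies immediately upstream of, and in the same orientation as, an open reading frame annotated as the haloalkane dehalogenase dhaA. HaloTag was engineered from this bacterial enzyme, so the feature corresponds to the tag named in the catalogue entry. The short gap between the two features would be consistent with a linker, although the record does not annotate one. The unannotated stretches on either side of this region presumably supply additional VAPB genomic sequence as homology arms, but their extents are not stated. No mammalian promoter, selection cassette or polyadenylation signal is annotated, which fits a design in which the tag is expressed from the endogenous VAPB regulatory elements after integration.

The record does not specify a nuclease or guide RNA to be used with the donor. VAPB is also known as ALS8. A HaloTag fusion expressed from the native locus allows covalent labelling of the protein with chloroalkane ligands for imaging or capture.
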