Addgene plasmid #178174: VAPB_Halo_C_allele
Purpose: Donor vector for endogenous tagging of human VAPB at the C-terminus with halotag
Depositing lab: iPSC Neurodegenerative Disease Initiative (iNDI) & Michael Ward.
Backbone
  Vector backbone: pUC57-BsaI-Free
  Vector type: Donor vector
Growth in bacteria
  Bacterial resistance: Ampicillin, 100 μg/mL
  Growth temperature: 37°C
  Growth strain: DH5alpha
  Copy number: High Copy
Gene/Insert
  Gene/Insert name: Halotag (alt name: VAPB)
  Species: H. sapiens (human)
  Entrez Gene: VAPB (a.k.a. ALS8, VAMP-B, VAP-B)
  Cloning method: Unknown
Terms and licenses: Academic/Nonprofit Terms; Industry Terms: Not Available to Industry
How to cite: VAPB_Halo_C_allele was a gift from iPSC Neurodegenerative Disease Initiative (iNDI) & Michael Ward (Addgene plasmid # 178174 ; http://n2t.net/addgene:178174 ; RRID:Addgene_178174)
