>Addgene plasmid #178174 | VAPB_Halo_C_allele | depositor partial sequence | sequence record 345811 | insert
GATGTCTGTTGTAACTAGCAGCAGCAAGTGGAATGGATGAAAGAAAAGAGGGGACTGTTTTCTCAGTGGC
TTCAGGCTAGCCCTTTCCCCTCTGTAGCCTGCAGTTTCTCCGTTTGCAAAATGCGGTTGGACCATATCAT
GTCATCCAACACTGGGCATAAACAGCCCATCCCGTTAAGCTGTACAGTTGACTCCCCTTTCTGGTGCCTT
GGCTTGTCTTTGAAATGTGCGTTTGCTCCCGTAGGAAGAAGATGGACTGCGGATGAGGAAGACAGTGCAG
AGCAACAGCCCCATTTCAGCATTAGCCCCAACTGGGAAGGAAGAAGGCCTTAGCACCCGGCTCTTGGCTC
TGGTGGTTTTGTTCTTTATCGTTGGTGTAATTATTGGGAAGATTGCCTTGGGTGGAGGAGGTTCTGGAGG
CGGTGGAAGTGGTGGCGGAGGTAGCGCCGAGATCGGCACCGGCTTTCCCTTCGATCCTCACTACGTGGAA
GTGCTGGGCGAGAGAATGCACTATGTGGACGTGGGCCCCAGAGATGGAACCCCTGTGCTGTTTCTGCACG
GCAACCCTACCAGCAGCTACGTGTGGCGGAACATCATCCCTCACGTGGCCCCTACACACAGATGTATCGC
CCCTGACCTGATCGGCATGGGCAAGAGCGATAAGCCCGACCTGGGCTACTTCTTCGACGACCACGTGCGG
TTCATGGACGCCTTTATTGAGGCCCTCGGCCTGGAAGAGGTGGTGCTGGTTATTCACGATTGGGGCAGCG
CCCTGGGATTCCACTGGGCCAAGAGAAACCCCGAGAGAGTGAAGGGAATCGCCTTCATGGAATTCATCAG
GCCCATTCCTACCTGGGACGAGTGGCCTGAGTTCGCCAGAGAGACATTCCAGGCCTTCAGAACCACCGAC
GTGGGCAGAAAGCTGATCATCGACCAGAACGTGTTCATCGAGGGCACCCTGCCTATGGGAGTCGTCAGAC
CACTGACCGAGGTGGAAATGGACCACTACAGAGAGCCCTTTCTGAACCCCGTGGACCGGGAACCTCTTTG
GAGATTCCCCAACGAGCTGCCCATTGCCGGCGAGCCTGCTAATATTGTGGCCCTGGTGGAAGAGTACATG
GACTGGCTGCATCAGAGCCCCGTGCCTAAGCTGCTGTTTTGGGGAACACCCGGCGTGCTGATTCCTCCTG
CTGAAGCTGCCAGACTGGCCAAGAGCCTGCCTAATTGCAAGGCCGTGGATATCGGCCCTGGCCTGAATCT
GCTGCAAGAGGACAACCCCGATCTGATCGGCTCCGAGATTGCCAGATGGCTGAGCACCCTGGAAATCAGC
GGATAAAGGTAGCATGCACAGGATGGTAAATTGGATTGGTGGATCCACCATATCATGGGATTTAAATTTA
TCATAACCATGTGTAAAAAGAAATTAATGTATGATGACATCTCACAGGTCTTGCCTTTAAATTACCCCTC
CCTGCACACACATACACAGATACACACACACAAATATAATGTAACGATCTTTTAGAAAGTTAAAAATGTA
TAGTAACTGATTGAGGGGGAAAAGAATGATCTTTATTAATGACAAGGGAAACCATGAGTAATGCCACAAT
GGCATATTGTAAATGTCATTTTAAACATTGGTAGGCCTTGGTACATGATGCTGGATTACCTCTCTTAAAA
TGACACCCTTCCTCGCCTGTTGGTGCTGGCCCTTGGGGAGCTGGAGCCCAGCATGC
